Addgene plasmid #12217: pGEXTK-Pak1 70-117
Depositing lab: Jonathan Chernoff. Depositing organization: Institute for Cancer Research d/b/a the Research Institute of Fox Chase Cancer Center.
Backbone
  Vector backbone: pGEX2TK
  Backbone manufacturer: Amersham
  Backbone size w/o insert (bp): 5000
  Vector type: Bacterial Expression
Growth in bacteria
  Bacterial resistance: Ampicillin, 100 μg/mL
  Growth temperature: 37°C
  Growth strain: DH5alpha
  Copy number: High Copy
Gene/Insert
  Gene/Insert name: Pak1 (alt name: Pak1 PBD)
  Species: H. sapiens (human)
  Insert size (bp): 150
  Mutation: PBD (p21-binding domain), aa 70-117
  Entrez Gene: PAK1 (a.k.a. IDDMSSD, PAKalpha, alpha-PAK, p65-PAK)
  Tag / fusion protein: GST (N terminal on insert)
  Cloning method: Restriction Enzyme
  Sequencing primers: 5′ pGEX-5'
Terms and licenses: Academic/Nonprofit Terms; Industry Terms: Not Available to Industry
How to cite: pGEXTK-Pak1 70-117 was a gift from Jonathan Chernoff (Addgene plasmid # 12217 ; http://n2t.net/addgene:12217 ; RRID:Addgene_12217)
