[The description below was written by a language model from this plasmid's Addgene catalogue record and pLannotate feature annotations shown in this document.]
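Description:
pGEXTK-Pak1 70-117 is a bacterial expression plasmid built on the pGEX2TK backbone (about 5 kb; the sequenced record is 5,110 nt) for producing a glutathione S-transferase fusion to the p21-binding domain (PBD) of human PAK1. It is propagated in E. coli from a high-copy ColE1/pMB1-type origin and selected with ampicillin through the β-lactamase (AmpR) gene and its own promoter. Remnants of pBR322-derived sequences (bom and rop fragments) and a lac promoter/lacZα segment are also annotated as part of the backbone.

The expression cassette uses the strong hybrid tac promoter followed by a lac operator, and the plasmid carries its own lacI gene. Transcription is therefore held off by the lac repressor and can be induced with IPTG. Downstream lies the Schistosoma japonicum GST coding sequence, fused in frame at its C-terminus to the roughly 150 bp insert encoding PAK1 residues 70–117, placing GST at the N-terminus of the fragment. The automated annotation labels this insert as a PAK2 fragment. This probably reflects the close sequence similarity of the GTPase-binding regions of the PAK family rather than a different insert, since the catalogue entry identifies it as PAK1, but the record alone cannot resolve this.

The PBD is the region through which PAK kinases bind the active, GTP-loaded forms of Rac1 and Cdc42. GST–PBD fusions of this type are typically purified on glutathione resin and used as affinity reagents to pull down activated Rac/Cdc42 from cell lysates, although the record does not explicitly state the intended application.
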