Features (pLannotate 1.2.2; 17 found; start..end, strand, type, name):
     11..88      +  promoter       lacI promoter: lacI
     89..1171    +  CDS            lacI: lac repressor; lacI; The lac repressor binds to the lac operator to inhibit transcription in E. coli. This inhibition can be relieved by adding lactose or isopropyl-β-D-thiogalactopyranoside (IPTG).
   1184..1205    +  protein_bind   CAP binding site: CAP binding activates transcription in the presence of cAMP. E. coli catabolite activator protein
   1220..1250    +  promoter       lac promoter: promoter for the E. coli lac operon
   1258..1274    +  protein_bind   lac operator: The lac repressor binds to the lac operator to inhibit transcription in E. coli. This inhibition can be relieved by adding lactose or isopropyl-β-D-thiogalactopyranoside (IPTG). lac repressor encoded by lacI
   1294..1467    +  CDS            lacZα: LacZα fragment of β-galactosidase; lacZ fragment
   1731..1847    -  CDS            yciV (fragment): RNAAM_ECOLI - Also known as trpH From Escherichia coli (strain K12).
   1923..1951    +  promoter       tac promoter: strong E. coli promoter; hybrid between the trp and lac UV5 promoters
   1959..1975    +  protein_bind   lac operator: The lac repressor binds to the lac operator to inhibit transcription in E. coli. This inhibition can be relieved by adding lactose or isopropyl-β-D-thiogalactopyranoside (IPTG). lac repressor encoded by lacI
   1998..2651    +  CDS            GST26_SCHJA: Experimental evidence at protein level: Swiss-Prot protein existence level 1. GST isoenzymes appear to play a central role in the parasite detoxification system. Other functions are also suspected including a role in increasing the solubility of haematin in the parasite gut. From Schistosoma japonicum (Blood fluke).
   2667..2840    +  CDS            PAK2 (fragment): PAK2_HUMAN - Experimental evidence at protein level: Swiss-Prot protein existence level 1. Serine/threonine protein kinase that plays a role in a variety of different signaling pathways including cytoskeleton regulation, cell motility, cell cycle progression, apoptosis or proliferation. Acts as downstream effector of the small GTPases CDC42 and RAC1. Activation by the binding of active CDC42 and RAC1 results in a conformational change and a subsequent autophosphorylation on several serine and/or threonine residues. Full-length PAK2 stimulates cell survival and cell growth. Phosphorylates MAPK4
   2867..2906    +  CDS            rop (fragment): Rop protein, which maintains plasmids at low copy number; rop
   3008..3048    +  misc_feature   bom (fragment): basis of mobility region from pBR322
   3153..3257    +  promoter       AmpR promoter: bla
   3258..4118    +  CDS            AmpR: β-lactamase; bla; confers resistance to ampicillin, carbenicillin, and related antibiotics
   4289..4877    +  rep_origin     ori: high-copy-number ColE1/pMB1/pBR322/pUC origin of replication
   5063..4       -  misc_feature   bom (fragment) (across the origin): basis of mobility region from pBR322
>Addgene plasmid #12217 | pGEXTK-Pak1 70-117 | addgene full sequence | sequence record 166258 | Addgene NGS Result
CATAAATTCCGACACCATCGAATGGCGCAAAACCTTTCGCGGTATGGCATGATAGCGCCCGGAAGAGAGT
CAATTCAGGGTGGTGAATGTGAAACCAGTAACGTTATACGATGTCGCAGAGTATGCCGGTGTCTCTTATC
AGACCGTTTCCCGCGTGGTGAACCAGGCCAGCCACGTTTCTGCGAAAACGCGGGAAAAAGTGGAAGCGGC
GATGGCGGAGCTGAATTACATTCCCAACCGCGTGGCACAACAACTGGCGGGCAAACAGTCGTTGCTGATT
GGCGTTGCCACCTCCAGTCTGGCCCTGCACGCGCCGTCGCAAATTGTCGCGGCGATTAAATCTCGCGCCG
ATCAACTGGGTGCCAGCGTGGTGGTGTCGATGGTAGAACGAAGCGGCGTCGAAGCCTGTAAAGCGGCGGT
GCACAATCTTCTCGCGCAACGCGTCAGTGGGCTGATCATTAACTATCCGCTGGATGACCAGGATGCCATT
GCTGTGGAAGCTGCCTGCACTAATGTTCCGGCGTTATTTCTTGATGTCTCTGACCAGACACCCATCAACA
GTATTATTTTCTCCCATGAAGACGGTACGCGACTGGGCGTGGAGCATCTGGTCGCATTGGGTCACCAGCA
AATCGCGCTGTTAGCGGGCCCATTAAGTTCTGTCTCGGCGCGTCTGCGTCTGGCTGGCTGGCATAAATAT
CTCACTCGCAATCAAATTCAGCCGATAGCGGAACGGGAAGGCGACTGGAGTGCCATGTCCGGTTTTCAAC
AAACCATGCAAATGCTGAATGAGGGCATCGTTCCCACTGCGATGCTGGTTGCCAACGATCAGATGGCGCT
GGGCGCAATGCGCGCCATTACCGAGTCCGGGCTGCGCGTTGGTGCGGATATCTCGGTAGTGGGATACGAC
GATACCGAAGACAGCTCATGTTATATCCCGCCGTTAACCACCATCAAACAGGATTTTCGCCTGCTGGGGC
AAACCAGCGTGGACCGCTTGCTGCAACTCTCTCAGGGCCAGGCGGTGAAGGGCAATCAGCTGTTGCCCGT
CTCACTGGTGAAAAGAAAAACCACCCTGGCGCCCAATACGCAAACCGCCTCTCCCCGCGCGTTGGCCGAT
TCATTAATGCAGCTGGCACGACAGGTTTCCCGACTGGAAAGCGGGCAGTGAGCGCAACGCAATTAATGTA
AGTTAGCTCACTCATTAGGCACCCCAGGCTTTACACTTTATGCTTCCGGCTCGTATGTTGTGTGGAATTG
TGAGCGGATAACAATTTCACACAGGAAACAGCTATGACCATGATTACGGATTCACTGGCCGTCGTTTTAC
AACGTCGTGACTGGGAAAACCCTGGCGTTACCCAACTTAATCGCCTTGCAGCACATCCCCCTTTCGCCAG
CTGGCGTAATAGCGAAGAGGCCCGCACCGATCGCCCTTCCCAACAGTTGCGCAGCCTGAATGGCGAATGG
CGCTTTGCCTGGTTTCCGGCACCAGAAGCGGTGCCGGAAAGCTGGCTGGAGTGCGATCTTCCTGAGGCCG
ATACTGTCGTCGTCCCCTCAAACTGGCAGATGCACGGTTACGATGCGCCCATCTACACCAACGTGACCTA
TCCCATTACGGTCAATCCGCCGTTTGTTCCCACGGAGAATCCGACGGGTTGTTACTCGCTCACATTTAAT
GTTGATGAAAGCTGGCTACAGGAAGGCCAGACGCGAATTATTTTTGATGGCGTTGGAATTAGCTTATCGA
CTGCACGGTGCACCAATGCTTCTGGCGTCAGGCAGCCATCGGAAGCTGTGGTATGGCTGTGCAGGTCGTA
AATCACTGCATAATTCGTGTCGCTCAAGGCGCACTCCCGTTCTGGATAATGTTTTTTGCGCCGACATCAT
AACGGTTCTGGCAAATATTCTGAAATGAGCTGTTGACAATTAATCATCGGCTCGTATAATGTGTGGAATT
GTGAGCGGATAACAATTTCACACAGGAAACAGTATTCATGTCCCCTATACTAGGTTATTGGAAAATTAAG
GGCCTTGTGCAACCCACTCGACTTCTTTTGGAATATCTTGAAGAAAAATATGAAGAGCATTTGTATGAGC
GCGATGAAGGTGATAAATGGCGAAACAAAAAGTTTGAATTGGGTTTGGAGTTTCCCAATCTTCCTTATTA
TATTGATGGTGATGTTAAATTAACACAGTCTATGGCCATCATACGTTATATAGCTGACAAGCACAACATG
TTGGGTGGTTGTCCAAAAGAGCGTGCAGAGATTTCAATGCTTGAAGGAGCGGTTTTGGATATTAGATACG
GTGTTTCGAGAATTGCATATAGTAAAGACTTTGAAACTCTCAAAGTTGATTTTCTTAGCAAGCTACCTGA
AATGCTGAAAATGTTCGAAGATCGTTTATGTCATAAAACATATTTAAATGGTGATCATGTAACCCATCCT
GACTTCATGTTGTATGACGCTCTTGATGTTGTTTTATACATGGACCCAATGTGCCTGGATGCGTTCCCAA
AATTAGTTTGTTTTAAAAAACGTATTGAAGCTATCCCACAAATTGATAAGTACTTGAAATCCAGCAAGTA
TATAGCATGGCCTTTGCAGGGCTGGCAAGCCACGTTTGGTGGTGGCGACCATCCTCCAAAATCGGATCTG
GTTCCGCGTGGATCTCGTCGTGCATCTGTTGGATCCAAAGAGCGGCCAGAGATTTCTCTCCCTTCAGATT
TTGAACACACAATTCATGTCGGTTTTGATGCTGTCACAGGGGAGTTTACGGGAATGCCAGAGCAGTGGGC
CCGCTTGCTTCAGACATCAAATATCACTAAGTCGGAGCAGTGAATTCATCGTGACTGACTGACGATCTGC
CTCGCGCGTTTCGGTGATGACGGTGAAAACCTCTGACACATGCAGCTCCCGGAGACGGTCACAGCTTGTC
TGTAAGCGGATGCCGGGAGCAGACAAGCCCGTCAGGGCGCGTCAGCGGGTGTTGGCGGGTGTCGGGGCGC
AGCCATGACCCAGTCACGTAGCGATAGCGGAGTGTATAATTCTTGAAGACGAAAGGGCCTCGTGATACGC
CTATTTTTATAGGTTAATGTCATGATAATAATGGTTTCTTAGACGTCAGGTGGCACTTTTCGGGGAAATG
TGCGCGGAACCCCTATTTGTTTATTTTTCTAAATACATTCAAATATGTATCCGCTCATGAGACAATAACC
CTGATAAATGCTTCAATAATATTGAAAAAGGAAGAGTATGAGTATTCAACATTTCCGTGTCGCCCTTATT
CCCTTTTTTGCGGCATTTTGCCTTCCTGTTTTTGCTCACCCAGAAACGCTGGTGAAAGTAAAAGATGCTG
AAGATCAGTTGGGTGCACGAGTGGGTTACATCGAACTGGATCTCAACAGCGGTAAGATCCTTGAGAGTTT
TCGCCCCGAAGAACGTTTTCCAATGATGAGCACTTTTAAAGTTCTGCTATGTGGCGCGGTATTATCCCGT
GTTGACGCCGGGCAAGAGCAACTCGGTCGCCGCATACACTATTCTCAGAATGACTTGGTTGAGTACTCAC
CAGTCACAGAAAAGCATCTTACGGATGGCATGACAGTAAGAGAATTATGCAGTGCTGCCATAACCATGAG
TGATAACACTGCGGCCAACTTACTTCTGACAACGATCGGAGGACCGAAGGAGCTAACCGCTTTTTTGCAC
AACATGGGGGATCATGTAACTCGCCTTGATCGTTGGGAACCGGAGCTGAATGAAGCCATACCAAACGACG
AGCGTGACACCACGATGCCTGCAGCAATGGCAACAACGTTGCGCAAACTATTAACTGGCGAACTACTTAC
TCTAGCTTCCCGGCAACAATTAATAGACTGGATGGAGGCGGATAAAGTTGCAGGACCACTTCTGCGCTCG
GCCCTTCCGGCTGGCTGGTTTATTGCTGATAAATCTGGAGCCGGTGAGCGTGGGTCTCGCGGTATCATTG
CAGCACTGGGGCCAGATGGTAAGCCCTCCCGTATCGTAGTTATCTACACGACGGGGAGTCAGGCAACTAT
GGATGAACGAAATAGACAGATCGCTGAGATAGGTGCCTCACTGATTAAGCATTGGTAACTGTCAGACCAA
GTTTACTCATATATACTTTAGATTGATTTAAAACTTCATTTTTAATTTAAAAGGATCTAGGTGAAGATCC
TTTTTGATAATCTCATGACCAAAATCCCTTAACGTGAGTTTTCGTTCCACTGAGCGTCAGACCCCGTAGA
AAAGATCAAAGGATCTTCTTGAGATCCTTTTTTTCTGCGCGTAATCTGCTGCTTGCAAACAAAAAAACCA
CCGCTACCAGCGGTGGTTTGTTTGCCGGATCAAGAGCTACCAACTCTTTTTCCGAAGGTAACTGGCTTCA
GCAGAGCGCAGATACCAAATACTGTCCTTCTAGTGTAGCCGTAGTTAGGCCACCACTTCAAGAACTCTGT
AGCACCGCCTACATACCTCGCTCTGCTAATCCTGTTACCAGTGGCTGCTGCCAGTGGCGATAAGTCGTGT
CTTACCGGGTTGGACTCAAGACGATAGTTACCGGATAAGGCGCAGCGGTCGGGCTGAACGGGGGGTTCGT
GCACACAGCCCAGCTTGGAGCGAACGACCTACACCGAACTGAGATACCTACAGCGTGAGCTATGAGAAAG
CGCCACGCTTCCCGAAGGGAGAAAGGCGGACAGGTATCCGGTAAGCGGCAGGGTCGGAACAGGAGAGCGC
ACGAGGGAGCTTCCAGGGGGAAACGCCTGGTATCTTTATAGTCCTGTCGGGTTTCGCCACCTCTGACTTG
AGCGTCGATTTTTGTGATGCTCGTCAGGGGGGCGGAGCCTATGGAAAAACGCCAGCAACGCGGCCTTTTT
ACGGTTCCTGGCCTTTTGCTGGCCTTTTGCTCACATGTTCTTTCCTGCGTTATCCCCTGATTCTGTGGAT
AACCGTATTACCGCCTTTGAGTGAGCTGATACCGCTCGCCGCAGCCGAACGACCGAGCGCAGCGAGTCAG
TGAGCGAGGAAGCGGAAGAGCGCCTGATGCGGTATTTTCTCCTTACGCATCTGTGCGGTATTTCACACCG
