>Addgene plasmid #12217 | pGEXTK-Pak1 70-117 | addgene partial sequence | sequence record 62533 | pGEX-5 5'-GGGCTGGCAAGCCACGTTTGGTG-3'
AATCGGATCTGGTTCCGCGTGGATCTCGTCGTGCATCTGTTGGATCCAAAGAGCGGCCAGAGATTTCTCT
CCCTTCAGATTTTGAACACACAATTCATGTCGGTTTTGATGCTGTCACAGGGGAGTTTACGGGAATGCCA
GAGCAGTGGGCCCGCTTGCTTCAGACATCAAATATCACTAAGTCGGAGCAGTGAATTCATCGTGACTGAC
TGACGATCTGCCTCGCGCGTTTCGGTGATGACGGTGAAAACCTCTGACACATGCAGCTCCCGGAGACGGT
CACAGCTTGTCTGTAAGCGGATGCCGGGAGCAGACAAGCCCGTCAGGGCGCGTCAGCGGGTGTTGGCGGG
TGTCGGGGCGCAGCCATGACCCAGTCACGTAGCGATAGCGGAGTGTATAATTCTTGAAGACGAAAGGGCC
TCGTGATACGCCTATTTTTATAGGTTAATGTCATGATAATAATGGTTTCTTAGACGTCAGGTGGCACTTT
TCGGGGAAATGTGCGCGGAACCCCTATTTGTTTATTTTTCTAAATACATTCAAATATGTATCCGCTCATG
AGACAATAACCCTGATAAATGCTTCAATAATATTGAAAAAGGAAGAGTATGAGTATTCAACATTTCCGTG
TCGCCCTTATTCCCTTTTTTGCGGCATTTTGCCTTCCTGTTTTTGCTCACCCAGAAACGCTGGTGAAAGT
AAAAGATGCTGAAGATCAGTTGGGTGCACGAGTGGGTTACATCGAACTGGATCTCAACAGCGGTAAGATC
CTTGAGAGTTTTCGCCCCGAAGAACGTTTTCCAATGATGAGCACTTTTAAAGTTCTGCTATGTGGCGCGG
TATTATCCCGTGTTG
